Addgene plasmid #129433: pRS426 TEF mCherry
Purpose: express mcherry
Depositing lab: Oskar Laur. Depositing organization: Emory University.
Backbone
  Vector backbone: pRS426 TEF
  Vector type: Yeast Expression
Growth in bacteria
  Bacterial resistance: Ampicillin, 100 μg/mL
  Growth temperature: 37°C
  Growth strain: DH5alpha
  Copy number: High Copy
Gene/Insert
  Gene/Insert name: mcherry
  Species: Synthetic
  Cloning method: Restriction Enzyme; 5′ cloning site bamhI (unknown if destroyed); 3′ cloning site HindIII (unknown if destroyed)
Terms and licenses: Academic/Nonprofit Terms; Industry Terms: Not Available to Industry
How to cite: pRS426 TEF mCherry was a gift from Oskar Laur (Addgene plasmid # 129433 ; http://n2t.net/addgene:129433 ; RRID:Addgene_129433)
