[The description below was written by a language model from this plasmid's Addgene catalogue record and pLannotate feature annotations shown in this document.]
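Description:
pRS426 TEF mCherry is a yeast expression plasmid of about 6.8 kb, built on the pRS426 TEF backbone, an episomal E. coli/Saccharomyces cerevisiae shuttle vector. In yeast it replicates through the 2μ origin, which supports multicopy maintenance, and it is selected by the URA3 auxotrophic marker, expressed from its own promoter. URA3 allows growth of ura3 strains without uracil and can be counterselected with 5-fluoroorotic acid. In bacteria the plasmid is maintained at high copy number by a ColE1/pUC-type origin and selected with ampicillin through the β-lactamase gene. An f1 phage origin is also present, a pBluescript-derived element that permits single-stranded DNA production.

The payload is a synthetic mCherry coding sequence, the monomeric red fluorescent derivative of DsRed, annotated as the mammalian codon-optimised version. It was inserted by restriction cloning between BamHI and HindIII sites in the polylinker. It lies directly downstream of the S. cerevisiae TEF1 promoter, a strong constitutive promoter from the translation elongation factor EF-1α gene, so red fluorescence should be produced without induction. The feature table does not annotate a yeast transcription terminator after the insert, so the record does not say which sequence ends the transcript. The expression cassette is flanked by T3 and T7 phage promoters, along with lac promoter/operator and lacZα remnants carried over from the parental cloning region. The small lacI, bom and rop fragments are likewise backbone remnants with no evident function here. The stated purpose is simply to express mCherry, which makes the plasmid suitable as a constitutive red fluorescent marker or as an expression control in yeast.
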