Features (pLannotate 1.2.2; 21 found; start..end, strand, type, name):
     69..1411    +  rep_origin     2μ ori: yeast 2μ plasmid origin of replication
   1438..1542    +  promoter       AmpR promoter: bla
   1543..2403    +  CDS            AmpR: β-lactamase; bla; confers resistance to ampicillin, carbenicillin, and related antibiotics
   2574..3162    +  rep_origin     ori: high-copy-number ColE1/pMB1/pBR322/pUC origin of replication
   3345..3437    +  CDS            lacI (fragment): lac repressor; lacI; The lac repressor binds to the lac operator to inhibit transcription in E. coli. This inhibition can be relieved by adding lactose or isopropyl-β-D-thiogalactopyranoside (IPTG).
   3450..3471    +  protein_bind   CAP binding site: CAP binding activates transcription in the presence of cAMP. E. coli catabolite activator protein
   3486..3516    +  promoter       lac promoter: promoter for the E. coli lac operon
   3524..3540    +  protein_bind   lac operator: The lac repressor binds to the lac operator to inhibit transcription in E. coli. This inhibition can be relieved by adding lactose or isopropyl-β-D-thiogalactopyranoside (IPTG). lac repressor encoded by lacI
   3585..3603    +  promoter       T3 promoter: promoter for bacteriophage T3 RNA polymerase
   3621..4019    +  promoter       TEF1 promoter: S. cerevisiae TEF1; promoter for EF-1α
   4023..4040    +  misc_feature   MCS (fragment): pBluescript multiple cloning site
   4041..4751    +  CDS            mCherry: monomeric derivative of DsRed fluorescent protein (Shaner et al., 2004) mammalian codon-optimized
   4752..4793    +  misc_feature   MCS (fragment): pBluescript multiple cloning site
   4802..4820    -  promoter       T7 promoter: promoter for bacteriophage T7 RNA polymerase
   4828..4983    +  CDS            lacZα (fragment): LacZα fragment of β-galactosidase; lacZ fragment
   4987..5415    +  rep_origin     f1 ori (sequence partly withheld): f1 bacteriophage origin of replication; arrow indicates direction of (+) strand synthesis
   5443..5494    -  misc_feature   bom (fragment): basis of mobility region from pBR322
   5573..6376    -  CDS            URA3: orotidine-5'-phosphate decarboxylase, required for uracil biosynthesis; S. cerevisiae URA3; yeast auxotrophic marker, counterselectable with 5-fluoroorotic acid (5-FOA)
   6377..6592    -  promoter       URA3 promoter: S. cerevisiae URA3
   6600..6649    -  misc_feature   bom (fragment): basis of mobility region from pBR322
   6751..1       -  CDS            rop (fragment) (across the origin): Rop protein, which maintains plasmids at low copy number; rop
>Addgene plasmid #129433 | pRS426 TEF mCherry | addgene full sequence | sequence record 256112 | Addgene NGS Result
GACGAAAGGGCCTCGTGATACGCCTATTTTTATAGGTTAATGTCATGATAATAATGGTTTCTTAGTATGA
TCCAATATCAAAGGAAATGATAGCATTGAAGGATGAGACTAATCCAATTGAGGAGTGGCAGCATATAGAA
CAGCTAAAGGGTAGTGCTGAAGGAAGCATACGATACCCCGCATGGAATGGGATAATATCACAGGAGGTAC
TAGACTACCTTTCATCCTACATAAATAGACGCATATAAGTACGCATTTAAGCATAAACACGCACTATGCC
GTTCTTCTCATGTATATATATATACAGGCAACACGCAGATATAGGTGCGACGTGAACAGTGAGCTGTATG
TGCGCAGCTCGCGTTGCATTTTCGGAAGCGCTCGTTTTCGGAAACGCTTTGAAGTTCCTATTCCGAAGTT
CCTATTCTCTAGAAAGTATAGGAACTTCAGAGCGCTTTTGAAAACCAAAAGCGCTCTGAAGACGCACTTT
CAAAAAACCAAAAACGCACCGGACTGTAACGAGCTACTAAAATATTGCGAATACCGCTTCCACAAACATT
GCTCAAAAGTATCTCTTTGCTATATATCTCTGTGCTATATCCCTATATAACCTACCCATCCACCTTTCGC
TCCTTGAACTTGCATCTAAACTCGACCTCTACATTTTTTATGTTTATCTCTAGTATTACTCTTTAGACAA
AAAAATTGTAGTAAGAACTATTCATAGAGTGAATCGAAAACAATACGAAAATGTAAACATTTCCTATACG
TAGTATATAGAGACAAAATAGAAGAAACCGTTCATAATTTTCTGACCAATGAAGAATCATCAACGCTATC
ACTTTCTGTTCACAAAGTATGCGCAATCCACATCGGTATAGAATATAATCGGGGATGCCTTTATCTTGAA
AAAATGCACCCGCAGCTTCGCTAGTAATCAGTAAACGCGGGAAGTGGAGTCAGGCTTTTTTTATGGAAGA
GAAAATAGACACCAAAGTAGCCTTCTTCTAACCTTAACGGACCTACAGTGCAAAAAGTTATCAAGAGACT
GCATTATAGAGCGCACAAAGGAGAAAAAAAGTAATCTAAGATGCTTTGTTAGAAAAATAGCGCTCTCGGG
ATGCATTTTTGTAGAACAAAAAAGAAGTATAGATTCTTTGTTGGTAAAATAGCGCTCTCGCGTTGCATTT
CTGTTCTGTAAAAATGCAGCTCAGATTCTTTGTTTGAAAAATTAGCGCTCTCGCGTTGCATTTTTGTTTT
ACAAAAATGAAGCACAGATTCTTCGTTGGTAAAATAGCGCTTTCGCGTTGCATTTCTGTTCTGTAAAAAT
GCAGCTCAGATTCTTTGTTTGAAAAATTAGCGCTCTCGCGTTGCATTTTTGTTCTACAAAATGAAGCACA
GATGCTTCGTTCAGGTGGCACTTTTCGGGGAAATGTGCGCGGAACCCCTATTTGTTTATTTTTCTAAATA
CATTCAAATATGTATCCGCTCATGAGACAATAACCCTGATAAATGCTTCAATAATATTGAAAAAGGAAGA
GTATGAGTATTCAACATTTCCGTGTCGCCCTTATTCCCTTTTTTGCGGCATTTTGCCTTCCTGTTTTTGC
TCACCCAGAAACGCTGGTGAAAGTAAAAGATGCTGAAGATCAGTTGGGTGCACGAGTGGGTTACATCGAA
CTGGATCTCAACAGCGGTAAGATCCTTGAGAGTTTTCGCCCCGAAGAACGTTTTCCAATGATGAGCACTT
TTAAAGTTCTGCTATGTGGCGCGGTATTATCCCGTATTGACGCCGGGCAAGAGCAACTCGGTCGCCGCAT
ACACTATTCTCAGAATGACTTGGTTGAGTACTCACCAGTCACAGAAAAGCATCTTACGGATGGCATGACA
GTAAGAGAATTATGCAGTGCTGCCATAACCATGAGTGATAACACTGCGGCCAACTTACTTCTGACAACGA
TCGGAGGACCGAAGGAGCTAACCGCTTTTTTGCACAACATGGGGGATCATGTAACTCGCCTTGATCGTTG
GGAACCGGAGCTGAATGAAGCCATACCAAACGACGAGCGTGACACCACGATGCCTGTAGCAATGGCAACA
ACGTTGCGCAAACTATTAACTGGCGAACTACTTACTCTAGCTTCCCGGCAACAATTAATAGACTGGATGG
AGGCGGATAAAGTTGCAGGACCACTTCTGCGCTCGGCCCTTCCGGCTGGCTGGTTTATTGCTGATAAATC
TGGAGCCGGTGAGCGTGGGTCTCGCGGTATCATTGCAGCACTGGGGCCAGATGGTAAGCCCTCCCGTATC
GTAGTTATCTACACGACGGGGAGTCAGGCAACTATGGATGAACGAAATAGACAGATCGCTGAGATAGGTG
CCTCACTGATTAAGCATTGGTAACTGTCAGACCAAGTTTACTCATATATACTTTAGATTGATTTAAAACT
TCATTTTTAATTTAAAAGGATCTAGGTGAAGATCCTTTTTGATAATCTCATGACCAAAATCCCTTAACGT
GAGTTTTCGTTCCACTGAGCGTCAGACCCCGTAGAAAAGATCAAAGGATCTTCTTGAGATCCTTTTTTTC
TGCGCGTAATCTGCTGCTTGCAAACAAAAAAACCACCGCTACCAGCGGTGGTTTGTTTGCCGGATCAAGA
GCTACCAACTCTTTTTCCGAAGGTAACTGGCTTCAGCAGAGCGCAGATACCAAATACTGTTCTTCTAGTG
TAGCCGTAGTTAGGCCACCACTTCAAGAACTCTGTAGCACCGCCTACATACCTCGCTCTGCTAATCCTGT
TACCAGTGGCTGCTGCCAGTGGCGATAAGTCGTGTCTTACCGGGTTGGACTCAAGACGATAGTTACCGGA
TAAGGCGCAGCGGTCGGGCTGAACGGGGGGTTCGTGCACACAGCCCAGCTTGGAGCGAACGACCTACACC
GAACTGAGATACCTACAGCGTGAGCTATGAGAAAGCGCCACGCTTCCCGAAGGGAGAAAGGCGGACAGGT
ATCCGGTAAGCGGCAGGGTCGGAACAGGAGAGCGCACGAGGGAGCTTCCAGGGGGAAACGCCTGGTATCT
TTATAGTCCTGTCGGGTTTCGCCACCTCTGACTTGAGCGTCGATTTTTGTGATGCTCGTCAGGGGGGCGG
AGCCTATGGAAAAACGCCAGCAACGCGGCCTTTTTACGGTTCCTGGCCTTTTGCTGGCCTTTTGCTCACA
TGTTCTTTCCTGCGTTATCCCCTGATTCTGTGGATAACCGTATTACCGCCTTTGAGTGAGCTGATACCGC
TCGCCGCAGCCGAACGACCGAGCGCAGCGAGTCAGTGAGCGAGGAAGCGGAAGAGCGCCCAATACGCAAA
CCGCCTCTCCCCGCGCGTTGGCCGATTCATTAATGCAGCTGGCACGACAGGTTTCCCGACTGGAAAGCGG
GCAGTGAGCGCAACGCAATTAATGTGAGTTAGCTCACTCATTAGGCACCCCAGGCTTTACACTTTATGCT
TCCGGCTCGTATGTTGTGTGGAATTGTGAGCGGATAACAATTTCACACAGGAAACAGCTATGACCATGAT
TACGCCAAGCGCGCAATTAACCCTCACTAAAGGGAACAAAAGCTGGAGCTCATAGCTTCAAAATGTTTCT
ACTCCTTTTTTACTCTTCCAGATTTTCTCGGACTCCGCGCATCGCCGTACCACTTCAAAACACCCAAGCA
CAGCATACTAAATTTCCCCTCTTTCTTCCTCTAGGGTGTCGTTAATTACCCGTACTAAAGGTTTGGAAAA
GAAAAAAGAGACCGCCTCGTTTCTTTTTCTTCGTCGAAAAAGGCAATAAAAATTTTTATCACGTTTCTTT
TTCTTGAAAATTTTTTTTTTGATTTTTTTCTCTTTCGATGACCTCCCATTGATATTTAAGTTAATAAACG
GTCTTCAATTTCTCAAGTTTCAGTTTCATTTTTCTTGTTCTATTACAACTTTTTTTACTTCTTGCTCATT
AGAAAGAAAGCATAGCAATCTAATCTAAGTTTTCTAGAACTAGTGGATCCATGGTGAGCAAGGGCGAGGA
GGATAACATGGCCATCATCAAGGAGTTCATGCGCTTCAAGGTGCACATGGAGGGCTCCGTGAACGGCCAC
GAGTTCGAGATCGAGGGCGAGGGCGAGGGCCGCCCCTACGAGGGCACCCAGACCGCCAAGCTGAAGGTGA
CCAAGGGTGGCCCCCTGCCCTTCGCCTGGGACATCCTGTCCCCTCAGTTCATGTACGGCTCCAAGGCCTA
CGTGAAGCACCCCGCCGACATCCCCGACTACTTGAAGCTGTCCTTCCCCGAGGGCTTCAAGTGGGAGCGC
GTGATGAACTTCGAGGACGGCGGCGTGGTGACCGTGACCCAGGACTCCTCCCTGCAGGACGGCGAGTTCA
TCTACAAGGTGAAGCTGCGCGGCACCAACTTCCCCTCCGACGGCCCCGTAATGCAGAAGAAGACCATGGG
CTGGGAGGCCTCCTCCGAGCGGATGTACCCCGAGGACGGCGCCCTGAAGGGCGAGATCAAGCAGAGGCTG
AAGCTGAAGGACGGCGGCCACTACGACGCTGAGGTCAAGACCACCTACAAGGCCAAGAAGCCCGTGCAGC
TGCCCGGCGCCTACAACGTCAACATCAAGTTGGACATCACCTCCCACAACGAGGACTACACCATCGTGGA
ACAGTACGAACGCGCCGAGGGCCGCCACTCCACCGGCGGCATGGACGAGCTGTACAAGTAGAAGCTTATC
GATACCGTCGACCTCGAGGGGGGGCCCGGTACCCAATTCGCCCTATAGTGAGTCGTATTACGCGCGCTCA
CTGGCCGTCGTTTTACAACGTCGTGACTGGGAAAACCCTGGCGTTACCCAACTTAATCGCCTTGCAGCAC
ATCCCCCTTTCGCCAGCTGGCGTAATAGCGAAGAGGCCCGCACCGATCGCCCTTCCCAACAGTTGCGCAG
CCTGAATGGCGAATGG
[124 nt withheld, positions 4987-5110]
C
[91 nt withheld, positions 5112-5202]
A
[49 nt withheld, positions 5204-5252]
CCTTTGACGTTGGAGTCCACGTTCTTT
[37 nt withheld, positions 5280-5316]
ACCCTATCTCGGTCTATTCTTTTGATTTATAAGGGATTTTGCCGATTTCGGCCTATTGGTTAAAAAATGA
GCTGATTTAACAAAAATTTAACGCGAATTTTAACAAAATATTAACGCTTACAATTTCCTGATGCGGTATT
TTCTCCTTACGCATCTGTGCGGTATTTCACACCGCATAGGGTAATAACTGATATAATTAAATTGAAGCTC
TAATTTGTGAGTTTAGTATACATGCATTTACTTATAATACAGTTTTTTAGTTTTGCTGGCCGCATCTTCT
CAAATATGCTTCCCAGCCTGCTTTTCTGTAACGTTCACCCTCTACCTTAGCATCCCTTCCCTTTGCAAAT
AGTCCTCTTCCAACAATAATAATGTCAGATCCTGTAGAGACCACATCATCCACGGTTCTATACTGTTGAC
CCAATGCGTCTCCCTTGTCATCTAAACCCACACCGGGTGTCATAATCAACCAATCGTAACCTTCATCTCT
TCCACCCATGTCTCTTTGAGCAATAAAGCCGATAACAAAATCTTTGTCGCTCTTCGCAATGTCAACAGTA
CCCTTAGTATATTCTCCAGTAGATAGGGAGCCCTTGCATGACAATTCTGCTAACATCAAAAGGCCTCTAG
GTTCCTTTGTTACTTCTTCTGCCGCCTGCTTCAAACCGCTAACAATACCTGGGCCCACCACACCGTGTGC
ATTCGTAATGTCTGCCCATTCTGCTATTCTGTATACACCCGCAGAGTACTGCAATTTGACTGTATTACCA
ATGTCAGCAAATTTTCTGTCTTCGAAGAGTAAAAAATTGTACTTGGCGGATAATGCCTTTAGCGGCTTAA
CTGTGCCCTCCATGGAAAAATCAGTCAAGATATCCACATGTGTTTTTAGTAAACAAATTTTGGGACCTAA
TGCTTCAACTAACTCCAGTAATTCCTTGGTGGTACGAACATCCAATGAAGCACACAAGTTTGTTTGCTTT
TCGTGCATGATATTAAATAGCTTGGCAGCAACAGGACTAGGATGAGTAGCAGCACGTTCCTTATATGTAG
CTTTCGACATGATTTATCTTCGTTTCCTGCAGGTTTTTGTTCTGTGCAGTTGGGTTAAGAATACTGGGCA
ATTTCATGTTTCTTCAACACTACATATGCGTATATATACCAATCTAAGTCTGTGCTCCTTCCTTCGTTCT
TCCTTCTGTTCGGAGATTACCGAATCAAAAAAATTTCAAGGAAACCGAAATCAAAAAAAAGAATAAAAAA
AAAATGATGAATTGAAAAGGTGGTATGGTGCACTCTCAGTACAATCTGCTCTGATGCCGCATAGTTAAGC
CAGCCCCGACACCCGCCAACACCCGCTGACGCGCCCTGACGGGCTTGTCTGCTCCCGGCATCCGCTTACA
GACAAGCTGTGACCGTCTCCGGGAGCTGCATGTGTCAGAGGTTTTCACCGTCATCACCGAAACGCGCGA
